Addgene plasmid #48530: pFUSB4_GGAG
Depositing lab: Stephen Ekker. Depositing organization: Mayo Foundation for Medical Education and Research. Publication: High Efficiency In Vivo Genome Engineering with a Simplified 15-RVD GoldyTALEN Design. Ma AC, Lee HB, Clark KJ, Ekker SC. PLoS One. 2013 May 29;8(5):e65259. doi: 10.1371/journal.pone.0065259. Print 2013. PubMed 23734242.
Backbone
  Vector backbone: pFUS_B4
  Vector type: Mammalian Expression, TALEN
Growth in bacteria
  Bacterial resistance: Spectinomycin, 50 μg/mL
  Growth temperature: 37°C
  Growth strain: Top10
  Copy number: Unknown
Gene/Insert
  Gene/Insert name: RVD sequence: NN NN NI NN
  Species: Synthetic
  Cloning method: Unknown
  Sequencing primers: 5′ ttgatgcctggcagttccct; 3′ cgaaccgaacaggcttatgt
Terms and licenses: Academic/Nonprofit Terms; Industry Terms: Not Available to Industry
Depositor comments: Plasmid was created using Golden Gate cloning.
How to cite: pFUSB4_GGAG was a gift from Stephen Ekker (Addgene plasmid # 48530 ; http://n2t.net/addgene:48530 ; RRID:Addgene_48530)
