[The description below was written by a language model from this plasmid's Addgene catalogue record and pLannotate feature annotations shown in this document.]
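Description:
pFUSB4_GGAG is a small (about 2.9 kb) intermediate array plasmid for Golden Gate assembly of TALENs, built in the pFUS_B4 backbone. It carries a pre-assembled synthetic block of four TAL effector repeats with the repeat-variable diresidues NN NN NI NN. Under the standard RVD code, where NN pairs with G and NI with A, this corresponds to the DNA target GGAG given in the name. The depositor notes that the plasmid was made by Golden Gate cloning. The catalogue lists the vector type as mammalian expression/TALEN, but the feature table shows no eukaryotic promoter, nuclease domain or polyadenylation signal. The plasmid is therefore better understood as a bacterial cloning intermediate than as an expression construct.

It is propagated in E. coli from a high-copy ColE1/pUC-type origin and selected with spectinomycin through the aadA (SmR) aminoglycoside adenylyltransferase gene. That gene sits downstream of a class 1 integron Pc promoter fragment and a remnant of a gentamicin acetyltransferase gene. The other annotated elements are backbone leftovers: short lacZα and lacI fragments, plus rrnB T1 and T2 terminators that probably insulate the cloning region. The small size of the lacZα fragment is consistent with the repeat array having replaced a blue/white screening cassette, although the record does not say so. The automated annotation does not mark the TAL repeats themselves, which presumably lie in the unannotated stretch.

The associated publication describes a simplified 15-RVD GoldyTALEN design for in vivo genome engineering. This suggests the plasmid belongs to a library of ready-made four-repeat modules that are combined with other repeat arrays in a final TALEN backbone, reducing the number of assembly steps.
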