Features (pLannotate 1.2.2; 8 found; start..end, strand, type, name):
      3..39      -  CDS            lacZα (fragment): LacZα fragment of β-galactosidase; lacZ fragment
    596..619     +  promoter       Pc promoter (fragment): intI1 (promoter lies within the coding sequence); class 1 integron promoter
    795..851     +  CDS            GmR (fragment): gentamycin acetyltransferase; aacC1; confers resistance to gentamycin
    858..1649    +  CDS            SmR: aminoglycoside adenylyltransferase (Murphy, 1985); aadA; confers resistance to spectinomycin and streptomycin
   1742..2330    +  rep_origin     ori: high-copy-number ColE1/pMB1/pBR322/pUC origin of replication
   2513..2605    +  CDS            lacI (fragment): lac repressor; lacI; The lac repressor binds to the lac operator to inhibit transcription in E. coli. This inhibition can be relieved by adding lactose or isopropyl-β-D-thiogalactopyranoside (IPTG).
   2660..2687    -  terminator     rrnB T2 terminator: transcription terminator T2 from the E. coli rrnB gene
   2819..2862    +  terminator     rrnB T1 terminator: Escherichia coli rrnB; transcription terminator T1 from the E. coli rrnB gene
>Addgene plasmid #48530 | pFUSB4_GGAG | depositor full sequence | sequence record 70230 | Full Sequence
ATGTTTTCCCAGTCACGACGTTGTAAAACGACGGCCAGTCTTAAGCGTCTCATGGCCTGACCCCGGACCA
AGTGGTGGCCTATCGCCAGCAACAATGGCGGCAAGCAAGCGCTCGAAACGGTGCAGCGGCTGTTGCCGGT
GCTGTGCCAGGACCATGGCCTGACCCCGGACCAAGTGGTGGCTATCGCCAGCAACAATGGCGGCAAGCAA
GCGCTCGAAACGGTGCAGCGGCTGTTGCCGGTGCTGTGCCAGGACCATGGCCTGACCCCGGACCAAGTGG
TGGCTATCGCCAGCAACATTGGCGGCAAGCAAGCGCTCGAAACGGTGCAGCGGCTGTTGCCGGTGCTGTG
CCAGGACCATGGCCTGACCCCGGACCAAGTGGTGGCTATCGCCAGCAACAATGGCGGCAAGCAAGCGCTC
GAAACGGTGCAGCGGCTGTTGCCGGTGCTGTGCCAGGACCATGGCCTGACCCCGGACCAAGTGGTGGCTA
TCGAGACGTCTAGACCAGCCAGGACAGAAATGCCTCGACTTCGCTGCTACCCAAGGTTGCCGGGTGACGC
ACACCGTGGAAACGGATGAAGGCACGAACCCAGTGGACATAAGCCTGTTCGGTTCGTAAGCTGTAATGCA
AGTAGCGTATGCGCTCACGCAACTGGTCCAGAACCTTGACCGAACGCAGCGGTGGTAACGGCGCAGTGGC
GGTTTTCATGGCTTGTTATGACTGTTTTTTTGGGGTACAGTCTATGCCTCGGGCATCCAAGCAGCAAGCG
CGTTACGCCGTGGGTCGATGTTTGATGTTATGGAGCAGCAACGATGTTACGCAGCAGGGCAGTCGCCCTA
AAACAAAGTTAAACATTATGAGGGAAGCGGTGATCGCCGAAGTATCGACTCAACTATCAGAGGTAGTTGG
CGTCATCGAGCGCCATCTCGAACCGACGTTGCTGGCCGTACATTTGTACGGCTCCGCAGTGGATGGCGGC
CTGAAGCCACACAGTGATATTGATTTGCTGGTTACGGTGACCGTAAGGCTTGATGAAACAACGCGGCGAG
CTTTGATCAACGACCTTTTGGAAACTTCGGCTTCCCCTGGAGAGAGCGAGATTCTCCGCGCTGTAGAAGT
CACCATTGTTGTGCACGACGACATCATTCCGTGGCGTTATCCAGCTAAGCGCGAACTGCAATTTGGAGAA
TGGCAGCGCAATGACATTCTTGCAGGTATCTTCGAGCCAGCCACGATCGACATTGATCTGGCTATCTTGC
TGACAAAAGCAAGAGAACATAGCGTTGCCTTGGTAGGTCCAGCGGCGGAGGAACTCTTTGATCCGGTTCC
TGAACAGGATCTATTTGAGGCGCTAAATGAAACCTTAACGCTATGGAACTCGCCGCCCGACTGGGCTGGC
GATGAGCGAAATGTAGTGCTTACGTTGTCCCGCATTTGGTACAGCGCAGTAACCGGCAAAATCGCGCCGA
AGGATGTCGCTGCCGACTGGGCAATGGAGCGCCTGCCGGCCCAGTATCAGCCCGTCATACTTGAAGCTAG
ACAGGCTTATCTTGGACAAGAAGAAGATCGCTTGGCCTCGCGCGCAGATCAGTTGGAAGAATTTGTCCAC
TACGTGAAAGGCGAGATCACCAAGGTAGTCGGCAAATAACCCTCGAGCCACCCATGACCAAAATCCCTTA
ACGTGAGTTACGCGTCGTTCCACTGAGCGTCAGACCCCGTAGAAAAGATCAAAGGATCTTCTTGAGATCC
TTTTTTTCTGCGCGTAATCTGCTGCTTGCAAACAAAAAAACCACCGCTACCAGCGGTGGTTTGTTTGCCG
GATCAAGAGCTACCAACTCTTTTTCCGAAGGTAACTGGCTTCAGCAGAGCGCAGATACCAAATACTGTCC
TTCTAGTGTAGCCGTAGTTAGGCCACCACTTCAAGAACTCTGTAGCACCGCCTACATACCTCGCTCTGCT
AATCCTGTTACCAGTGGCTGCTGCCAGTGGCGATAAGTCGTGTCTTACCGGGTTGGACTCAAGACGATAG
TTACCGGATAAGGCGCAGCGGTCGGGCTGAACGGGGGGTTCGTGCACACAGCCCAGCTTGGAGCGAACGA
CCTACACCGAACTGAGATACCTACAGCGTGAGCATTGAGAAAGCGCCACGCTTCCCGAAGGGAGAAAGGC
GGACAGGTATCCGGTAAGCGGCAGGGTCGGAACAGGAGAGCGCACGAGGGAGCTTCCAGGGGGAAACGCC
TGGTATCTTTATAGTCCTGTCGGGTTTCGCCACCTCTGACTTGAGCGTCGATTTTTGTGATGCTCGTCAG
GGGGGCGGAGCCTATGGAAAAACGCCAGCAACGCGGCCTTTTTACGGTTCCTGGCCTTTTGCTGGCCTTT
TGCTCACATGTTCTTTCCTGCGTTATCCCCTGATTCTGTGGATAACCGTATTACCGCCTTTGAGTGAGCT
GATACCGCTCGCCGCAGCCGAACGACCGAGCGCAGCGAGTCAGTGAGCGAGGAAGCGGAAGAGCGCCCAA
TACGCAAACCGCCTCTCCCCGCGCGTTGGCCGATTCATTAATGCAGCTGGCACGACAGGTTTCCCGACTG
GAAAGCGGGCAGTGAGCGCAACGCAATTAATACGCGTACCGCTAGCCAGGAAGAGTTTGTAGAAACGCAA
AAAGGCCATCCGTCAGGATGGCCTTCTGCTTAGTTTGATGCCTGGCAGTTTATGGCGGGCGTCCTGCCCG
CCACCCTCCGGGCCGTTGCTTCACAACGTTCAAATCCGCTCCCGGCGGATTTGTCCTACTCAGGAGAGCG
TTCACCGACAAACAACAGATAAAACGAAAGGCCCAGTCTTCCGACTGAGCCTTTCGTTTTATTTGATGCC
TGGCAGTTCCCTACTCTCGCGTTAACGCTAGCATGG
