>Addgene plasmid #48530 | pFUSB4_GGAG | addgene partial sequence | sequence record 70894 | pCR8_F1 5'-ttgatgcctggcagttccct-3'
GTCACGACGTTGTAAAACGACGGCCAGTCTTAAGCGTCTCATGGCCTGACCCCGGACCAAGTGGTGGCTA
TCGCCAGCAACAATGGCGGCAAGCAAGCGCTCGAAACGGTGCAGCGGCTGTTGCCGGTGCTGTGCCAGGA
CCATGGCCTGACCCCGGACCAAGTGGTGGCTATCGCCAGCAACAATGGCGGCAAGCAAGCGCTCGAAACG
GTGCAGCGGCTGTTGCCGGTGCTGTGCCAGGACCATGGCCTGACCCCGGACCAAGTGGTGGCTATCGCCA
GCAACATTGGCGGCAAGCAAGCGCTCGAAACGGTGCAGCGGCTGTTGCCGGTGCTGTGCCAGGACCATGG
CCTGACCCCGGACCAAGTGGTGGCTATCGCCAGCAACAATGGCGGCAAGCAAGCGCTCGAAACGGTGCAG
CGGCTGTTGCCGGTGCTGTGCCAGGACCATGGCCTGACCCCGGACCAAGTGGTGGCTATCGAGACGTCTA
GACCAGCCAGGACAGAAATGCCTCGACTTCGCTGCTACCCAAGGTTGCCGGGTGACGCACACCGTGGAAA
CGGATGAAGGCACGAACCCAGTGGACATAAGCCTGTTCGGTTCGTAAGCTGTAATGCAAGTAGCGTATGC
GCTCACGCAACTGGTCCAGAACCTTGACCGAACGCAGCGGTGGTAACGGCGCAGTGGCGGTTTTCATGGC
TTGTTATGACTGTTTTTTTGGGGTACAGTCTATGCCTCGGGCATCCAAGCAGCAAGCGCGTTACGCCGTG
GGTCGATGTTTGATGTTATGGAGCAGCAACGATGTTACGCAGCA
